>Addgene plasmid #167209 | FASTHDR-Cterm-NanoLuc-Puromycin | addgene full sequence | sequence record 341879 | Addgene NGS Result
ACCCGGGTGGGGCTGGACATAGGCAAAGTCTGGGTCGCCGACGATGGCGCCGCGGTGGCCGTGTGGACCA
CGCCGGAGAGCGTCGAGGCCGGGGCTGTGTTTGCAGAGATCGGGCCCCGGATGGCGGAGCTGTCTGGCAG
CCGACTGGCTGCCCAGCAGCAGATGGAGGGACTCCTGGCACCCCACAGGCCGAAGGAGCCCGCTTGGTTT
TTGGCCACAGTTGGGGTTAGCCCGGACCACCAGGGCAAGGGACTCGGTTCCGCAGTAGTCTTGCCAGGGG
TGGAGGCAGCCGAGAGGGCAGGAGTCCCGGCTTTCCTCGAGACTAGTGCCCCACGAAATCTGCCCTTTTA
CGAGCGCCTTGGATTTACCGTCACCGCCGATGTCGAAGTTCCAGAAGGACCGAGGACTTGGTGCATGACA
AGAAAACCGGGGGCATCTAGATAAATTCGTCAGTAGGGTTGTAAAGGTTTTTCTTTTCCTGAGAAAACAA
CCTTTTGTTTTCTCAGGTTTTGCTTTTTGGCCTTTCCCTAGCTTTTAAAAAAAAAAAAGCAAAAGACGCT
GGTGGCTGGCACTCCTGGTTTCCAGGACGGGGTTCAAGTCCCTGCGGTGTCTTTGCTTGGATCCGGCTTA
CTAAAAGCCAGATAACAGTATGCGTATTTGCGCGCTGATTTTTGCGGTATAAGAATATATACTGATATGT
ATACCCGAAGTATGTCAAAAAGAGGTATGCTATGAAGCAGCGTATTACAGTGACAGTTGACAGCGACAGC
TATCAGTTGCTCAAGGCATATATGATGTCAATATCTCCGGTCTGGTAAGCACAACCATGCAGAATGAAGC
CCGTCGTCTGCGTGCCGAACGCTGGAAAGCGGAAAATCAGGAAGGGATGGCTGAGGTCGCCCGGTTTATT
GAAATGAACGGCTCTTTTGCTGACGAGAACAGGGGCTGGTGAAATGCAGTTTAAGGTTTACACCTATAAA
AGAGAGAGCCGTTATCGTCTGTTTGTGGATGTACAGAGTGATATTATTGACACGCCCGGGCGACGGATGG
TGATCCCCCTGGCCAGTGCACGTCTGCTGTCAGATAAAGTCTCCCGTGAACTTTACCCGGTGGTGCATAT
CGGGGATGAAAGCTGGCGCATGATGACCACCGATATGGCCAGTGTGCCGGTCTCCGTTATCGGGGAAGAA
GTGGCTGATCTCAGCCACCGCGAAAATGACATCAAAAACGCCATTAACCTGATGTTCTGGGGAATATAAA
TGTCAGGCTCCCTTATACACAGCCAGTCTGCAGGTCGACGGATCCCGGGCCCGTCGACTGCAGAGGCCTG
CATGCAAGCTTGGCGTAATCATGGTCATAGCTGTTTCCTGTGTGAAATTGTTATCCGCTCACAATTCCAC
ACAACATACGAGCCGGAAGCATAAAGTGTAAAGCCTGGGGTGCCTAATGAGTGAGCTAACTCACATTAAT
TGCGTTGCGCTCACTGCCCGCTTTCCAGTCGGGAAACCTGTCGTGCCAGCTGCATTAATGAATCGGCCAA
CGCGCGGGGAGAGGCGGTTTGCGTATTGGGCGCTCTTCCGCTTCCTCGCTCACTGACTCGCTGCGCTCGG
TCGTTCGGCTGCGGCGAGCGGTATCAGCTCACTCAAAGGCGGTAATACGGTTATCCACAGAATCAGGGGA
TAACGCAGGAAAGAACATGTGAGCAAAAGGCCAGCAAAAGGCCAGGAACCGTAAAAAGGCCGCGTTGCTG
GCGTTTTTCCATAGGCTCCGCCCCCCTGACGAGCATCACAAAAATCGACGCTCAAGTCAGAGGTGGCGAA
ACCCGACAGGACTATAAAGATACCAGGCGTTTCCCCCTGGAAGCTCCCTCGTGCGCTCTCCTGTTCCGAC
CCTGCCGCTTACCGGATACCTGTCCGCCTTTCTCCCTTCGGGAAGCGTGGCGCTTTCTCATAGCTCACGC
TGTAGGTATCTCAGTTCGGTGTAGGTCGTTCGCTCCAAGCTGGGCTGTGTGCACGAACCCCCCGTTCAGC
CCGACCGCTGCGCCTTATCCGGTAACTATCGTCTTGAGTCCAACCCGGTAAGACACGACTTATCGCCACT
GGCAGCAGCCACTGGTAACAGGATTAGCAGAGCGAGGTATGTAGGCGGTGCTACAGAGTTCTTGAAGTGG
TGGCCTAACTACGGCTACACTAGAAGAACAGTATTTGGTATCTGCGCTCTGCTGAAGCCAGTTACCTTCG
GAAAAAGAGTTGGTAGCTCTTGATCCGGCAAACAAACCACCGCTGGTAGCGGTGGTTTTTTTGTTTGCAA
GCAGCAGATTACGCGCAGAAAAAAAGGATCTCAAGAAGATCCTTTGATCTTTTCTACGGGGTCTGACGCT
CAGTGGAACGAAAACTCACGTTAAGGGATTTTGGTCATGAGATTATCAAAAAGGATCTTCACCTAGATCC
TTTTAAATTAAAAATGAAGTTTTAAATCAATCTAAAGTATATATGAGTAAACTTGGTCTGACAGTTACCA
ATGCTTAATCAGTGAGGCACCTATCTCAGCGATCTGTCTATTTCGTTCATCCATAGTTGCCTGACTCCCC
GTCGTGTAGATAACTACGATACGGGAGGGCTTACCATCTGGCCCCAGTGCTGCAATGATACCGCGAGACC
CACGCTCACCGGCTCCAGATTTATCAGCAATAAACCAGCCAGCCGGAAGGGCCGAGCGCAGAAGTGGTCC
TGCAACTTTATCCGCCTCCATCCAGTCTATTAATTGTTGCCGGGAAGCTAGAGTAAGTAGTTCGCCAGTT
AATAGTTTGCGCAACGTTGTTGCCATTGCTACAGGCATCGTGGTGTCACGCTCGTCGTTTGGTATGGCTT
CATTCAGCTCCGGTTCCCAACGATCAAGGCGAGTTACATGATCCCCCATGTTGTGCAAAAAAGCGGTTAG
CTCCTTCGGTCCTCCGATCGTTGTCAGAAGTAAGTTGGCCGCAGTGTTATCACTCATGGTTATGGCAGCA
CTGCATAATTCTCTTACTGTCATGCCATCCGTAAGATGCTTTTCTGTGACTGGTGAGTACTCAACCAAGT
CATTCTGAGAATAGTGTATGCGGCGACCGAGTTGCTCTTGCCCGGCGTCAATACGGGATAATACCGCGCC
ACATAGCAGAACTTTAAAAGTGCTCATCATTGGAAAACGTTCTTCGGGGCGAAAACTCTCAAGGATCTTA
CCGCTGTTGAGATCCAGTTCGATGTAACCCACTCGTGCACCCAACTGATCTTCAGCATCTTTTACTTTCA
CCAGCGTTTCTGGGTGAGCAAAAACAGGAAGGCAAAATGCCGCAAAAAAGGGAATAAGGGCGACACGGAA
ATGTTGAATACTCATACTCTTCCTTTTTCAATATTATTGAAGCATTTATCAGGGTTATTGTCTCATGAGC
GGATACATATTTGAATGTATTTAGAAAAATAAACAAATAGGGGTTCCGCGCACATTTCCCCGAAAAGTGC
CACCTGACGTCTAAGAAACCATTATTATCATGACATTAACCTATAAAAATAGGCGTATCACGAGGCCCTT
TCGTCTCGCGCGTTTCGGTGATGACGGTGAAAACCTCTGACACATGCAGCTCCCGGAGACGGTCACAGCT
TGTCTGTAAGCGGATGCCGGGAGCAGACAAGCCCGTCAGGGCGCGTCAGCGGGTGTTGGCGGGTGTCGGG
GCTGGCTTAACTATGCGGCATCAGAGCAGATTGTACTGAGAGTGCACCATATGCGGTGTGAAATACCGCA
CAGATGCGTAAGGAGAAAATACCGCATCAGGCGCCATTCGCCATTCAGGCTGCGCAACTGTTGGGAAGGG
CGATCGGTGCGGGCCTCTTCGCTATTACGCCAGCTGGCGAAAGGGGGATGTGCTGCAAGGCGATTAAGTT
GGGTAACGCCAGGGTTTTCCCAGTCACGACGTTGTAAAACGACGGCCAGTGGGTACCGGCTTACTAAAAG
CCAGATAACAGTATGCGTATTTGCGCGCTGATTTTTGCGGTATAAGAATATATACTGATATGTATACCCG
AAGTATGTCAAAAAGAGGTATGCTATGAAGCAGCGTATTACAGTGACAGTTGACAGCGACAGCTATCAGT
TGCTCAAGGCATATATGATGTCAATATCTCCGGTCTGGTAAGCACAACCATGCAGAATGAAGCCCGTCGT
CTGCGTGCCGAACGCTGGAAAGCGGAAAATCAGGAAGGGATGGCTGAGGTCGCCCGGTTTATTGAAATGA
ACGGCTCTTTTGCTGACGAGAACAGGGGCTGGTGAAATGCAGTTTAAGGTTTACACCTATAAAAGAGAGA
GCCGTTATCGTCTGTTTGTGGATGTACAGAGTGATATTATTGACACGCCCGGGCGACGGATGGTGATCCC
CCTGGCCAGTGCACGTCTGCTGTCAGATAAAGTCTCCCGTGAACTTTACCCGGTGGTGCATATCGGGGAT
GAAAGCTGGCGCATGATGACCACCGATATGGCCAGTGTGCCGGTCTCCGTTATCGGGGAAGAAGTGGCTG
ATCTCAGCCACCGCGAAAATGACATCAAAAACGCCATTAACCTGATGTTCTGGGGAATATAAATGTCAGG
CTCCCTTATACACAGCCAGTCTGCAGGTCGACGGTACCCAAGGCGGTGGAGAATTCATGGTGTTTACGTT
GGAGGACTTCGTGGGAGATTGGAGACAAACCGCCGGCTACAATCTGGATCAGGTTCTGGAGCAAGGTGGG
GTGAGCTCCCTTTTTCAGAACCTTGGAGTTTCTGTCACGCCCATCCAAAGGATTGTTCTGTCCGGGGAGA
ACGGCCTGAAGATAGATATCCACGTGATCATCCCTTATGAGGGCCTTAGCGGCGATCAAATGGGCCAGAT
CGAGAAAATTTTCAAGGTTGTGTATCCTGTCGACGACCATCATTTCAAAGTCATCCTTCACTATGGAACA
CTGGTCATCGACGGGGTGACACCAAACATGATAGATTACTTCGGAAGGCCCTATGAGGGTATTGCGGTAT
TCGATGGCAAGAAAATTACTGTAACAGGTACACTGTGGAACGGAAATAAGATCATCGACGAGCGGCTGAT
CAATCCCGATGGTAGTCTGCTTTTCAGAGTAACCATCAATGGAGTTACCGGGTGGCGACTCTGCGAGAGG
ATTTTGGCTCACCATCACCATCACCATGAATTCGGATCTGGAGCAACAAACTTCTCACTACTCAAACAAG
CAGGTGACGTGGAGGAGAATCCCGGGCCTTCTAGAATGACAGAGTATAAACCCACTGTGAGATTGGCAAC
CAGGGATGACGTGCCCAGAGCCGTGCGGACCCTCGCAGCCGCGTTTGCCGACTATCCTGCAACCAGGCAT
ACGGTCGACCCAGATCGGCATATCGAGAGAGTGACTGAATTGCAGGAGCTTTTCCTG
Features (pLannotate 1.2.2; 20 found; start..end, strand, type, name):
    554..610     +  ncRNA          mascRNA-menRNA: Accession: RF01684 - MALAT1-associated small cytoplasmic RNA/MEN beta RNA
    618..700     +  intron         PDK intron (fragment): pdk; modified pyruvate orthophosphate dikinase intron from Flaveria trinervia 3.0
    791..949     +  CDS            ccdA (fragment): CCDA_ECO57 - Also known as H, letA. Experimental evidence at protein level: Swiss-Prot protein existence level 1. Antitoxin component of a type II toxin-antitoxin (TA) system which inhibits the post-segregational killing (PSK) of plasmid-free cells, also referred to as a plasmid addiction system. Binds to and blocks the activity of CcdB; will also remove bound CcdB protein from the CcdB-GyrA complex by forming a CcdA-CcdB complex, a process termed rejuvenation. Functions as a transcriptional corepressor for the ccdAB operon, repression also requires CcdB (By similarity). From Escherichia coli
    954..1256    +  CDS            ccdB: CCDB_ECOLI - Also known as G, letB, letD. Experimental evidence at protein level: Swiss-Prot protein existence level 1. Toxic component of a type II toxin-antitoxin (TA) system, functioning in plasmid maintainence. Responsible for the post- segregational killing (PSK) of plasmid-free cells, also referred to as a plasmid addiction system. Half-life of over 2 hours. Cell killing by CcdB is accompanied by filamentation, defects in chromosome and plasmid segregation, defects in cell division, formation of anucleate cells, decreased DNA synthesis and plasmid loss. Interferes with the activity of DN
   1378..1394    -  protein_bind   lac operator: The lac repressor binds to the lac operator to inhibit transcription in E. coli. This inhibition can be relieved by adding lactose or isopropyl-β-D-thiogalactopyranoside (IPTG). lac repressor encoded by lacI
   1402..1432    -  promoter       lac promoter: promoter for the E. coli lac operon
   1447..1468    -  protein_bind   CAP binding site: CAP binding activates transcription in the presence of cAMP. E. coli catabolite activator protein
   1481..1573    -  CDS            lacI (fragment): lac repressor; lacI; The lac repressor binds to the lac operator to inhibit transcription in E. coli. This inhibition can be relieved by adding lactose or isopropyl-β-D-thiogalactopyranoside (IPTG).
   1756..2344    -  rep_origin     ori: high-copy-number ColE1/pMB1/pBR322/pUC origin of replication
   2515..3375    -  CDS            AmpR: β-lactamase; bla; confers resistance to ampicillin, carbenicillin, and related antibiotics
   3376..3480    -  promoter       AmpR promoter: bla
   3575..3610    +  CDS            rop (fragment): Rop protein, which maintains plasmids at low copy number; rop
   3712..3811    +  misc_feature   bom (fragment): basis of mobility region from pBR322
   3817..3971    -  CDS            lacZα (fragment): LacZα fragment of β-galactosidase; lacZ fragment
   3976..4053    +  intron         PDK intron (fragment): pdk; modified pyruvate orthophosphate dikinase intron from Flaveria trinervia 3.0
   4144..4302    +  CDS            ccdA (fragment): CCDA_ECO57 - Also known as H, letA. Experimental evidence at protein level: Swiss-Prot protein existence level 1. Antitoxin component of a type II toxin-antitoxin (TA) system which inhibits the post-segregational killing (PSK) of plasmid-free cells, also referred to as a plasmid addiction system. Binds to and blocks the activity of CcdB; will also remove bound CcdB protein from the CcdB-GyrA complex by forming a CcdA-CcdB complex, a process termed rejuvenation. Functions as a transcriptional corepressor for the ccdAB operon, repression also requires CcdB (By similarity). From Escherichia coli
   4307..4609    +  CDS            ccdB: CCDB_ECOLI - Also known as G, letB, letD. Experimental evidence at protein level: Swiss-Prot protein existence level 1. Toxic component of a type II toxin-antitoxin (TA) system, functioning in plasmid maintainence. Responsible for the post- segregational killing (PSK) of plasmid-free cells, also referred to as a plasmid addiction system. Half-life of over 2 hours. Cell killing by CcdB is accompanied by filamentation, defects in chromosome and plasmid segregation, defects in cell division, formation of anucleate cells, decreased DNA synthesis and plasmid loss. Interferes with the activity of DN
   4644..5189    +  CDS            LUCI_OPLGR (fragment): Experimental evidence at protein level: Swiss-Prot protein existence level 1. Catalytic subunit of oplophorus-luciferin 2-monooxygenase. Oxidoreductase that converts coelenterazine (the oplophorus luciferin) to coelenteramide under emission of blue light with a maximum at 454 nm. Is also active with bisdeoxycoelenterazine. From Oplophorus gracilirostris (Luminous shrimp).
   5190..5207    +  CDS            6xHis: 6xHis affinity tag
   5286..435     +  CDS            pac (across the origin): PUAC_STRAD - Protein predicted: Swiss-Prot protein existence level 4. Detoxification of puromycin. From Streptomyces alboniger.
