[The description below was written by a language model from this plasmid's Addgene catalogue record and pLannotate feature annotations shown in this document.]
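Description:
FASTHDR-Cterm-NanoLuc-Puromycin is an empty donor backbone built on pUC57, designed to be converted into a homology-directed repair template for CRISPR-Cas9 knock-in tagging of endogenous mammalian genes at their C-terminus. It replicates in E. coli from a high-copy ColE1/pUC origin and is selected with ampicillin through the AmpR (β-lactamase) cassette. The annotation also picks up small pUC/pBR322-derived remnants (lac promoter and operator, CAP site, and fragments of lacI, lacZα, rop and bom).

The payload is a promoterless-looking tagging cassette flanked by two counter-selection modules. The central cassette encodes a luciferase matching the Oplophorus gracilirostris catalytic subunit, consistent with NanoLuc, followed by a 6xHis tag and then a puromycin N-acetyltransferase (pac) open reading frame that spans the sequence numbering origin. A mascRNA/MALAT1-type RNA element is annotated downstream of pac. No mammalian promoter is annotated, and the table does not identify what links the tag and pac. This suggests that expression of the tag and resistance gene depends on in-frame integration at the target locus, though the record does not say so explicitly.

On each side of the cassette sits a ccdB toxin gene, each preceded by a ccdA fragment and a short PDK intron fragment. These two ccdB modules mark the positions where the 5′ and 3′ recombination arms are inserted by Gibson assembly. Because CcdB poisons gyrase, the empty vector has to be kept in a ccdB-tolerant strain such as DB3.1. Correctly assembled donors, having lost both toxin genes, are recovered in ccdB-sensitive strains such as DH5α, which eliminates uncut or partially assembled background. The finished donor is used with Cas9 to produce NanoLuc-tagged endogenous proteins, with puromycin enriching edited cells.
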