Addgene plasmid #167209: FASTHDR-Cterm-NanoLuc-Puromycin
Purpose: (Empty Backbone) Plasmid to clone recombination arms to create homologous recombination donor vector for C-terminal gene tagging with NanoLuc and selection with Puromycin
Depositing lab: Oscar Perez. Depositing organization: Temple University. Publication: Multiplex Gene Tagging with CRISPR-Cas9 for Live-Cell Microscopy and Application to Study the Role of SARS-CoV-2 Proteins in Autophagy, Mitochondrial Dynamics, and Cell Growth. Perez-Leal O, Nixon-Abell J, Barrero CA, Gordon JC, Oesterling J, Rico MC. CRISPR J. 2021 Nov 30. doi: 10.1089/crispr.2021.0041. PubMed 34847745.
Backbone
  Vector backbone: puc57
  Backbone size (bp): 2458
  Vector type: Mammalian Expression, CRISPR
  Selectable markers: Puromycin
  Tag / fusion protein: NanoLuc (C terminal on insert)
Growth in bacteria
  Bacterial resistance: Ampicillin, 100 μg/mL
  Growth temperature: 37°C
  Growth strain: DB3.1
  Growth instructions: The empty plasmid must be maintained in E.coli DB3.1. Once the plasmid is used to insert homologous recombination arms, the plasmid must be transformed in a strain that is sensitive to ccdb such as DH5Alpha or similar.
  Copy number: High Copy
Gene/Insert
  Cloning method: Gibson Cloning
  Sequencing primers: 5′ gcagattgtactgagagtgcaccata; 3′ caggttttgctttttggcctttccc
Terms and licenses: Academic/Nonprofit Terms; Industry Terms: Not Available to Industry
How to cite: FASTHDR-Cterm-NanoLuc-Puromycin was a gift from Oscar Perez (Addgene plasmid # 167209 ; http://n2t.net/addgene:167209 ; RRID:Addgene_167209)
